>Addgene plasmid #47862 | pNCMV 6bE6 L129T | addgene partial sequence | sequence record 70338 | Bglob-intron-F 5'-ctggtcatcatcctgccttt-3'
AATGATATACACTGTTTGAGATGAGGATAAAATACTCTGAGTCCAAACCGGGCCCCTCTGCTAACCATGT
TCATGCCTTCTTCTCTTTCCTACAGCTCCTGGGCAACGTGCTGGTTGTTGTGCTGTCTCATCATTTTGGC
AAAGAATTCCTCGACGGATCTATGGACTACAAGGATGACGATGACAAGCTCGATGGAGGATACCCATACG
ATGTTCCAGATTACGCTGATTCGACTGGAATGGAAAGTGCAAATGCCTCCACGTCTGCAACGACCATAGA
CCAGTTGTGCAAGACGTTTAATCTATCTATGCATACGTTGCAAATTAATTGTGTGTTTTGCAAGAATGCA
CTGACCACAGCAGAGATTTATTCATATGCATATAAACACCTAAAGGTCCTGTTTCGAGGCGGCTATCCAT
ATGCAGCCTGCGCGTGCTGCCTAGAATTTCATGGAAAAATAAACCAATATAGACACTTTGATTATGCTGG
ATATGCAACAACAGTTGAAGAAGAAACTAAACAAGACATCTTAGACGTGCTAATTCGGTGCTACCTGTGT
CACAAACCGCTGTGTGAAGTAGAAAAGGTAAAACATATACTAACCAAGGCGCGGTTCATAAAGACAAATT
GTACGTGGAAGGGTCGCTGCCTACACTGCTGGACAACATGCATGGAAGACATGTTACCCTAAAAGCTATC
GGATCCGTCGAGGAATTCACTCCTCAGGTGCAGGCTGCCTATCAGAAGGTGGTGGCTGGTGTGGCCAATG
CCCTGGCTCACAAATACCACTGAGATCTTTTTCCCTCTGCCAAAAATTATGGGGACATCATGAAGCCCCT
TGAGCATCTGACTTCTGGCTAATAAAGGAAATTTATTTTCATTGCAATAGTGTGTTGGAATTTTTTGTGT
CTCTCACTCGGAAGGACATATGGGAGGGCAAATCATTTAAAACATCAGAATGAGTATTTGGTTTAGAGTT
TGGCAACATATGCCCATATGCTGGCTGCCATGAACAAAGGTTGGCTATAAAGAGGTCATCAGTATATGAA
ACAGCCCCCTGCTGTCCATTCCTTATTCCATAGAAAAGCCTTGACTTGAGGTTAGATTTTTTTTAAATTT
TGTTTTG
