[The description below was written by a language model from this plasmid's Addgene catalogue record.]
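Description:
pNCMV 6bE6 L129T is a mammalian expression plasmid of about 7 kb, built on the pNCMV backbone (about 6.55 kb without insert). It is maintained in E. coli as a high-copy plasmid under ampicillin selection. It also carries a neomycin resistance marker, so transfected mammalian cells can be selected with G418, for example to derive stable populations. No feature table accompanies the record, so the origin of replication, polyadenylation signal and other backbone elements are not specified.

The payload is the E6 open reading frame of human papillomavirus type 6b, a 447 bp insert, expressed from the CMV promoter, a strong constitutive promoter in most mammalian cell lines. The backbone supplies FLAG and HA epitope tags at the N terminus, so the protein can be detected or immunoprecipitated with standard tag antibodies. The fragment was inserted at an EcoRV site, and the site was destroyed at both junctions during cloning.

The insert carries the L129T point mutation, which the record describes as making E6 defective for binding E6AP, the cellular ubiquitin ligase that papillomavirus E6 proteins engage through its LXXLL motif. The associated study examined activation of cap-dependent translation by mucosal HPV E6 proteins and its dependence on an intact LXXLL-binding function. This construct therefore serves as a binding-deficient mutant, presumably compared against wild-type 6b E6, to test which E6 activities require association with E6AP or similar LXXLL-containing partners.
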