Addgene plasmid #47862: pNCMV 6bE6 L129T
Purpose: Defective for E6AP binding
Depositing lab: Karl Munger. Depositing organization: Brigham and Women's Hospital. Publication: Activation of cap dependent translation by mucosal Human Papillomavirus E6 proteins is dependent on the integrity of the LXXLL binding motif. Spangle J, Ghosh-Choudhury N, Munger K. J Virol. 2012 May 2. 10.1128/JVI.00487-12 PubMed 22553330.
Backbone
  Vector backbone: pNCMV
  Backbone size w/o insert (bp): 6550
  Total vector size (bp): 7000
  Vector type: Mammalian Expression
  Selectable markers: Neomycin (select with G418)
Growth in bacteria
  Bacterial resistance: Ampicillin, 100 μg/mL
  Growth temperature: 37°C
  Growth strain: DH5alpha
  Copy number: High Copy
Gene/Insert
  Gene/Insert name: HPV 6bE6 (alt names: 6bE6; E6)
  Species: HPV
  Insert size (bp): 447
  Mutation: L129T
  GenBank ID: NC_001355 NP_040296.1
  Promoter: CMV
  Tag / fusion protein: FLAG (N terminal on backbone); HA (N terminal on backbone)
  Cloning method: Restriction Enzyme; 5′ cloning site EcoRV (destroyed during cloning); 3′ cloning site EcoRV (destroyed during cloning)
  Sequencing primers: 5′ CMV bam neo 5'; 3′ CMV bam neo 3'
Terms and licenses: Academic/Nonprofit Terms; Industry Terms: Not Available to Industry
How to cite: pNCMV 6bE6 L129T was a gift from Karl Munger (Addgene plasmid # 47862 ; http://n2t.net/addgene:47862 ; RRID:Addgene_47862)
